Addgene plasmid #161462: pDONR221-TMEM241_STOP
Purpose: Gateway entry clone with codon-optimized ORF sequence for subcloning into custom expression vectors. Contains a STOP codon at the end of the codon-optimized ORF sequence.
Depositing lab: RESOLUTE Consortium & Giulio Superti-Furga. Depositing organization: CeMM Research Center for Molecular Medicine. Publication: The RESOLUTE consortium: unlocking SLC transporters for drug discovery. Superti-Furga G, Lackner D, Wiedmer T, Ingles-Prieto A, Barbosa B, Girardi E, Goldmann U, Gurtl B, Klavins K, Klimek C, Lindinger S, Lineiro-Retes E, Muller AC, Onstein S, Redinger G, Reil D, Sedlyarov V, Wolf G, Crawford M, Everley R, ... Steppan CM. Nat Rev Drug Discov. 2020 Jul;19(7):429-430. doi: 10.1038/d41573-020-00056-6. PubMed 32265506.
Backbone
  Vector backbone: pDONR221
  Backbone manufacturer: ThermoFisher Scientific
  Backbone size w/o insert (bp): 2550
  Vector type: Mammalian Expression
Growth in bacteria
  Bacterial resistance: Kanamycin, 50 μg/mL
  Growth temperature: 37°C
  Growth strain: NEB Stable
  Copy number: High Copy
Gene/Insert
  Gene/Insert name: TMEM241 (alt name: MGC11386, FLJ44259, C18orf45)
  Species: H. sapiens (human)
  Insert size (bp): 891
  Entrez Gene: C18orf45 (a.k.a. FLJ44259, MGC11386, MGC138577)
  Cloning method: Gateway Cloning
  Sequencing primers: 5′ M13-fwd; 3′ M13-rev
Terms and licenses: Academic/Nonprofit Terms; Industry Terms
Depositor comments: This plasmid contains a STOP codon at the end of the codon-optimized ORF. For the version of this plasmid that does not contain a STOP codon, please see Addgene plasmid 132296 For more information on the full Resolute plasmid collection, please see www.addgene.org/depositor-collections/re-solute/. Please provide your feedback on this plasmid to the RESOLUTE consortium by filling out their RESOLUTE repository feedback form: https://forms.office.com/Pages/ResponsePage.aspx?id=0e05yklzmkS7rjFGQL4N7z4feCLQvEJAmVcOCM_u885UN1JJRko0Ukg4TVQwNTZLOUxPQVJWT1NHUCQlQCN0PWcu
How to cite: pDONR221-TMEM241_STOP was a gift from RESOLUTE Consortium & Giulio Superti-Furga (Addgene plasmid # 161462 ; http://n2t.net/addgene:161462 ; RRID:Addgene_161462)
