[The description below was written by a language model from this plasmid's Addgene catalogue record and pLannotate feature annotations shown in this document.]
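Description:
pDONR221-TMEM241_STOP is a Gateway entry clone built on the pDONR221 backbone, carrying a codon-optimized open reading frame for human TMEM241 (also known as C18orf45). It is propagated in E. coli from a high-copy ColE1/pUC-type origin and selected with kanamycin through an aminoglycoside phosphotransferase (KanR) gene. Although the catalogue lists the vector type as mammalian expression, the annotated features show no eukaryotic promoter or polyadenylation signal. The plasmid is a shuttle for subcloning rather than an expression construct in its own right.

The roughly 0.9 kb TMEM241 coding sequence sits between attL1 and attL2 sites, which allow an LR Clonase reaction to transfer the ORF directionally into any attR-containing destination vector of the user's choice. The ORF ends in a stop codon, so this version suits expression of the native protein or N-terminally tagged fusions. A companion clone without the stop codon exists for C-terminal fusions. Upstream of attL1 lie the rrnB T1 and T2 transcription terminators, which insulate the insert from read-through transcription in bacteria. A T7 promoter lies beyond attL2 and points back towards the insert, and M13 forward and reverse primer sites are recorded for sequencing. Short lacZα, lacI and RSF origin fragments flagged by the annotation appear to be backbone remnants or partial matches rather than functional elements.

Two 3,441 nt sequence records are provided. They show the same feature set in opposite orientations and are consistent with each other. The plasmid belongs to a consortium collection of clones focused on solute carrier transporters and related proteins for drug discovery research.
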