Features (pLannotate 1.2.2; 11 found; start..end, strand, type, name):
    126..714     -  rep_origin     ori: high-copy-number ColE1/pMB1/pBR322/pUC origin of replication
    861..1670    -  CDS            KanR: aminoglycoside phosphotransferase; aph(3')-Ia; confers resistance to kanamycin in bacteria or G418 (Geneticin®) in eukaryotes
   1804..1822    +  promoter       T7 promoter: promoter for bacteriophage T7 RNA polymerase
   1840..1939    +  protein_bind   attL2: mutant version of attL; recombination site for the Gateway® LR reaction LR Clonase™
   1944..2831    -  CDS            TMEM241: TM241_HUMAN - Also known as C18orf45. Experimental evidence at protein level: Swiss-Prot protein existence level 1. From Homo sapiens (Human).
   2837..2936    -  protein_bind   attL1: mutant version of attL; recombination site for the Gateway® LR reaction LR Clonase™
   2952..2988    +  CDS            lacZα (fragment): LacZα fragment of β-galactosidase; lacZ fragment
   3035..3078    -  terminator     rrnB T1 terminator: Escherichia coli rrnB; transcription terminator T1 from the E. coli rrnB gene
   3210..3237    +  terminator     rrnB T2 terminator: transcription terminator T2 from the E. coli rrnB gene
   3292..3384    -  CDS            lacI (fragment): lac repressor; lacI; The lac repressor binds to the lac operator to inhibit transcription in E. coli. This inhibition can be relieved by adding lactose or isopropyl-β-D-thiogalactopyranoside (IPTG).
   3386..3441    -  rep_origin     RSF ori (fragment): Plasmids containing the RSF 1030 origin of replication can be propagated in E. coli cells that contain additional plasmids with compatible origins.
>Addgene plasmid #161462 | pDONR221-TMEM241_STOP | addgene full sequence | sequence record 479355 | Addgene NGS Result
GTATCAGCTCACTCAAAGGCGGTAATACGGTTATCCACAGAATCAGGGGATAACGCAGGAAAGAACATGT
GAGCAAAAGGCCAGCAAAAGGCCAGGAACCGTAAAAAGGCCGCGTTGCTGGCGTTTTTCCATAGGCTCCG
CCCCCCTGACGAGCATCACAAAAATCGACGCTCAAGTCAGAGGTGGCGAAACCCGACAGGACTATAAAGA
TACCAGGCGTTTCCCCCTGGAAGCTCCCTCGTGCGCTCTCCTGTTCCGACCCTGCCGCTTACCGGATACC
TGTCCGCCTTTCTCCCTTCGGGAAGCGTGGCGCTTTCTCATAGCTCACGCTGTAGGTATCTCAGTTCGGT
GTAGGTCGTTCGCTCCAAGCTGGGCTGTGTGCACGAACCCCCCGTTCAGCCCGACCGCTGCGCCTTATCC
GGTAACTATCGTCTTGAGTCCAACCCGGTAAGACACGACTTATCGCCACTGGCAGCAGCCACTGGTAACA
GGATTAGCAGAGCGAGGTATGTAGGCGGTGCTACAGAGTTCTTGAAGTGGTGGCCTAACTACGGCTACAC
TAGAAGAACAGTATTTGGTATCTGCGCTCTGCTGAAGCCAGTTACCTTCGGAAAAAGAGTTGGTAGCTCT
TGATCCGGCAAACAAACCACCGCTGGTAGCGGTGGTTTTTTTGTTTGCAAGCAGCAGATTACGCGCAGAA
AAAAAGGATCTCAAGAAGATCCTTTGATCTTTTCTACGGGGTCTGACGCTCAGTGGAACGACGCGTAACT
CACGTTAAGGGATTTTGGTCATGAGCTTGCGCCGTCCCGTCAAGTCAGCGTAATGCTCTGCCAGTGTTAC
AACCAATTAACCAATTCTGATTAGAAAAACTCATCGAGCATCAAATGAAACTGCAATTTATTCATATCAG
GATTATCAATACCATATTTTTGAAAAAGCCGTTTCTGTAATGAAGGAGAAAACTCACCGAGGCAGTTCCA
TAGGATGGCAAGATCCTGGTATCGGTCTGCGATTCCGACTCGTCCAACATCAATACAACCTATTAATTTC
CCCTCGTCAAAAATAAGGTTATCAAGTGAGAAATCACCATGAGTGACGACTGAATCCGGTGAGAATGGCA
AAAGTTTATGCATTTCTTTCCAGACTTGTTCAACAGGCCAGCCATTACGCTCGTCATCAAAATCACTCGC
ATCAACCAAACCGTTATTCATTCGTGATTGCGCCTGAGCGAGACGAAATACGCGATCGCTGTTAAAAGGA
CAATTACAAACAGGAATCGAATGCAACCGGCGCAGGAACACTGCCAGCGCATCAACAATATTTTCACCTG
AATCAGGATATTCTTCTAATACCTGGAATGCTGTTTTTCCGGGGATCGCAGTGGTGAGTAACCATGCATC
ATCAGGAGTACGGATAAAATGCTTGATGGTCGGAAGAGGCATAAATTCCGTCAGCCAGTTTAGTCTGACC
ATCTCATCTGTAACATCATTGGCAACGCTACCTTTGCCATGTTTCAGAAACAACTCTGGCGCATCGGGCT
TCCCATACAAGCGATAGATTGTCGCACCTGATTGCCCGACATTATCGCGAGCCCATTTATACCCATATAA
ATCAGCATCCATGTTGGAATTTAATCGCGGCCTCGACGTTTCCCGTTGAATATGGCTCATAACACCCCTT
GTATTACTGTTTATGTAAGCAGACAGTTTTATTGTTCATGATGATATATTTTTATCTTGTGCAATGTAAC
ATCAGAGATTTTGAGACACGGGCCAGAGCTGCCAGGAAACAGCTATGACCATGTAATACGACTCACTATA
GGGGATATCAGCTGGATGGCAAATAATGATTTTATTTTGACTGATAGTGACCTGTTCGTTGCAACAAATT
GATAAGCAATGCTTTCTTATAATGCCAACTTTGTACAAGAAAGCTGGGTCTCAGGAGCTCTTCCTCTCGG
AAAACACCAGCAGGGCCTCTCCCAGGGCGCCCAGCAGCAGACATCCTGTGGTGGCGCTTGTCAGGATGGC
GTCGAACAGCAGGATAGACAGGCCGGCGGTGATGATCTTGGCAAAGAAGATCCATGCTGCGCACTGTCCT
GGTGCCAGCAGATTCTTCAGCTTCACTGTGCTAAACATCAGAAAGAAGCCCAGGAAGCCGGATGCACAGC
AGCTTCCGTGAAACCGATAGAAGTACAGAAAGGGGAAATCCAGCACGCTAAACAGGTCGCCGGTTGGGTG
AGAGGCAAAGGCCAGCAGCACCACGGAGAAGATATAGTTCAGGTACTGCTGATCGATGTCGCTCAGGGCA
GAAGGCTTCTGAGACTTCTGCAGGATCTTATAGGCGCCCACGCACAGCAGGTGGATGATGGCCCAGAAGT
AGCCATCAGGATTAAACTGGGAGTCGTTGAAGGGCAGACAGCCTGCTGCTGCCAGCAGCAGCAGGGCGCT
GCAGATCTTGGCGGGAGATGTCTTCTCCTTCTGAAAACACTTCTGATAGCCGCAGATGATCACTTCGGCC
ACGTTGTGCAGGGTCAGGAACACTGGGATTGCCAGCCTAGACAGGGCCCTGGATCCTGCGTAGATGATGC
CCACGAACAGCACGGATGCAGGCAGCCACACCAGCACGTGGCTCCGAGAGGAGCTATTGATCTCCACCCA
GCCCAGCTTCCAGGACACGTGCAGCAGCAGGCCGCCGATCAGTGTCTGCCAGCCCTGAAACAGTGTTGGA
TAGGTGAACTTCAGCACAGACAGCACGTACTTGTTGGTCAGATAGGAGGCCAGGTAACATGTGCAGAAGG
TCAGGCCCACCAGGCTTCTCCGCACGCACATGGTGGAGCCTGCTTTTTTGTACAAAGTTGGCATTATAAA
AAAGCATTGCTCATCAATGTGTTGCAACGAACAGGTCACTATCAGTCAAAATAAAATCATTATTTGGGGC
CCGAGCTTAAGACTGGCCGTCGTTTTACAACGTCGTGACTGGGAAAACATCCATGCTAGCGTTAACGCGA
GAGTAGGGAACTGCCAGGCATCAAATAAAACGAAAGGCTCAGTCGGAAGACTGGGCCTTTCGTTTTATCT
GTTGTTTGTCGGTGAACGCTCTCCTGAGTAGGACAAATCCGCCGGGAGCGGATTTGAACGTTGTGAAGCA
ACGGCCCGGAGGGTGGCGGGCAGGACGCCCGCCATAAACTGCCAGGCATCAAACTAAGCAGAAGGCCATC
CTGACGGATGGCCTTTTTGCGTTTCTACAAACTCTTCCTGGCTAGCGGTACGCGTATTAATTGCGTTGCG
CTCACTGCCCGCTTTCCAGTCGGGAAACCTGTCGTGCCAGCTGCATTAATGAATCGGCCAACGCGCGGGG
AGAGGCGGTTTGCGTATTGGGCGCTCTTCCGCTTCCTCGCTCACTGACTCGCTGCGCTCGGTCGTTCGGC
TGCGGCGAGCG
