Features (pLannotate 1.2.2; 10 found; start..end, strand, type, name):
    121..213     +  CDS            lacI (fragment): lac repressor; lacI; The lac repressor binds to the lac operator to inhibit transcription in E. coli. This inhibition can be relieved by adding lactose or isopropyl-β-D-thiogalactopyranoside (IPTG).
    268..295     -  terminator     rrnB T2 terminator: transcription terminator T2 from the E. coli rrnB gene
    427..470     +  terminator     rrnB T1 terminator: Escherichia coli rrnB; transcription terminator T1 from the E. coli rrnB gene
    517..553     -  CDS            lacZα (fragment): LacZα fragment of β-galactosidase; lacZ fragment
    569..668     +  protein_bind   attL1: mutant version of attL; recombination site for the Gateway® LR reaction LR Clonase™
    674..1561    +  CDS            TMEM241: TM241_HUMAN - Also known as C18orf45. Experimental evidence at protein level: Swiss-Prot protein existence level 1. From Homo sapiens (Human).
   1566..1665    -  protein_bind   attL2: mutant version of attL; recombination site for the Gateway® LR reaction LR Clonase™
   1683..1701    -  promoter       T7 promoter: promoter for bacteriophage T7 RNA polymerase
   1835..2644    +  CDS            KanR: aminoglycoside phosphotransferase; aph(3')-Ia; confers resistance to kanamycin in bacteria or G418 (Geneticin®) in eukaryotes
   2791..3379    +  rep_origin     ori: high-copy-number ColE1/pMB1/pBR322/pUC origin of replication
>Addgene plasmid #161462 | pDONR221-TMEM241_STOP | analyzer sequence | sequence record 312858
CTTTCCTGCGTTATCCCCTGATTCTGTGGATAACCGTATTACCGCCTTTGAGTGAGCTGATACCGCTCGC
CGCAGCCGAACGACCGAGCGCAGCGAGTCAGTGAGCGAGGAAGCGGAAGAGCGCCCAATACGCAAACCGC
CTCTCCCCGCGCGTTGGCCGATTCATTAATGCAGCTGGCACGACAGGTTTCCCGACTGGAAAGCGGGCAG
TGAGCGCAACGCAATTAATACGCGTACCGCTAGCCAGGAAGAGTTTGTAGAAACGCAAAAAGGCCATCCG
TCAGGATGGCCTTCTGCTTAGTTTGATGCCTGGCAGTTTATGGCGGGCGTCCTGCCCGCCACCCTCCGGG
CCGTTGCTTCACAACGTTCAAATCCGCTCCCGGCGGATTTGTCCTACTCAGGAGAGCGTTCACCGACAAA
CAACAGATAAAACGAAAGGCCCAGTCTTCCGACTGAGCCTTTCGTTTTATTTGATGCCTGGCAGTTCCCT
ACTCTCGCGTTAACGCTAGCATGGATGTTTTCCCAGTCACGACGTTGTAAAACGACGGCCAGTCTTAAGC
TCGGGCCCCAAATAATGATTTTATTTTGACTGATAGTGACCTGTTCGTTGCAACACATTGATGAGCAATG
CTTTTTTATAATGCCAACTTTGTACAAAAAAGCAGGCTCCACCATGTGCGTGCGGAGAAGCCTGGTGGGC
CTGACCTTCTGCACATGTTACCTGGCCTCCTATCTGACCAACAAGTACGTGCTGTCTGTGCTGAAGTTCA
CCTATCCAACACTGTTTCAGGGCTGGCAGACACTGATCGGCGGCCTGCTGCTGCACGTGTCCTGGAAGCT
GGGCTGGGTGGAGATCAATAGCTCCTCTCGGAGCCACGTGCTGGTGTGGCTGCCTGCATCCGTGCTGTTC
GTGGGCATCATCTACGCAGGATCCAGGGCCCTGTCTAGGCTGGCAATCCCAGTGTTCCTGACCCTGCACA
ACGTGGCCGAAGTGATCATCTGCGGCTATCAGAAGTGTTTTCAGAAGGAGAAGACATCTCCCGCCAAGAT
CTGCAGCGCCCTGCTGCTGCTGGCAGCAGCAGGCTGTCTGCCCTTCAACGACTCCCAGTTTAATCCTGAT
GGCTACTTCTGGGCCATCATCCACCTGCTGTGCGTGGGCGCCTATAAGATCCTGCAGAAGTCTCAGAAGC
CTTCTGCCCTGAGCGACATCGATCAGCAGTACCTGAACTATATCTTCTCCGTGGTGCTGCTGGCCTTTGC
CTCTCACCCAACCGGCGACCTGTTTAGCGTGCTGGATTTCCCCTTTCTGTACTTCTATCGGTTTCACGGA
AGCTGCTGTGCATCCGGCTTCCTGGGCTTCTTTCTGATGTTTAGCACAGTGAAGCTGAAGAATCTGCTGG
CACCAGGACAGTGCGCAGCATGGATCTTCTTTGCCAAGATCATCACCGCCGGCCTGTCTATCCTGCTGTT
CGACGCCATCCTGACAAGCGCCACCACAGGATGTCTGCTGCTGGGCGCCCTGGGAGAGGCCCTGCTGGTG
TTTTCCGAGAGGAAGAGCTCCTGAGACCCAGCTTTCTTGTACAAAGTTGGCATTATAAGAAAGCATTGCT
TATCAATTTGTTGCAACGAACAGGTCACTATCAGTCAAAATAAAATCATTATTTGCCATCCAGCTGATAT
CCCCTATAGTGAGTCGTATTACATGGTCATAGCTGTTTCCTGGCAGCTCTGGCCCGTGTCTCAAAATCTC
TGATGTTACATTGCACAAGATAAAATAATATCATCATGAACAATAAAACTGTCTGCTTACATAAACAGTA
ATACAAGGGGTGTTATGAGCCATATTCAACGGGAAACGTCGAGGCCGCGATTAAATTCCAACATGGATGC
TGATTTATATGGGTATAAATGGGCTCGCGATAATGTCGGGCAATCAGGTGCGACAATCTATCGCTTGTAT
GGGAAGCCCGATGCGCCAGAGTTGTTTCTGAAACATGGCAAAGGTAGCGTTGCCAATGATGTTACAGATG
AGATGGTCAGACTAAACTGGCTGACGGAATTTATGCCTCTTCCGACCATCAAGCATTTTATCCGTACTCC
TGATGATGCATGGTTACTCACCACTGCGATCCCCGGAAAAACAGCATTCCAGGTATTAGAAGAATATCCT
GATTCAGGTGAAAATATTGTTGATGCGCTGGCAGTGTTCCTGCGCCGGTTGCATTCGATTCCTGTTTGTA
ATTGTCCTTTTAACAGCGATCGCGTATTTCGTCTCGCTCAGGCGCAATCACGAATGAATAACGGTTTGGT
TGATGCGAGTGATTTTGATGACGAGCGTAATGGCTGGCCTGTTGAACAAGTCTGGAAAGAAATGCATAAA
CTTTTGCCATTCTCACCGGATTCAGTCGTCACTCATGGTGATTTCTCACTTGATAACCTTATTTTTGACG
AGGGGAAATTAATAGGTTGTATTGATGTTGGACGAGTCGGAATCGCAGACCGATACCAGGATCTTGCCAT
CCTATGGAACTGCCTCGGTGAGTTTTCTCCTTCATTACAGAAACGGCTTTTTCAAAAATATGGTATTGAT
AATCCTGATATGAATAAATTGCAGTTTCATTTGATGCTCGATGAGTTTTTCTAATCAGAATTGGTTAATT
GGTTGTAACACTGGCAGAGCATTACGCTGACTTGACGGGACGGCGCAAGCTCATGACCAAAATCCCTTAA
CGTGAGTTACGCGTCGTTCCACTGAGCGTCAGACCCCGTAGAAAAGATCAAAGGATCTTCTTGAGATCCT
TTTTTTCTGCGCGTAATCTGCTGCTTGCAAACAAAAAAACCACCGCTACCAGCGGTGGTTTGTTTGCCGG
ATCAAGAGCTACCAACTCTTTTTCCGAAGGTAACTGGCTTCAGCAGAGCGCAGATACCAAATACTGTTCT
TCTAGTGTAGCCGTAGTTAGGCCACCACTTCAAGAACTCTGTAGCACCGCCTACATACCTCGCTCTGCTA
ATCCTGTTACCAGTGGCTGCTGCCAGTGGCGATAAGTCGTGTCTTACCGGGTTGGACTCAAGACGATAGT
TACCGGATAAGGCGCAGCGGTCGGGCTGAACGGGGGGTTCGTGCACACAGCCCAGCTTGGAGCGAACGAC
CTACACCGAACTGAGATACCTACAGCGTGAGCTATGAGAAAGCGCCACGCTTCCCGAAGGGAGAAAGGCG
GACAGGTATCCGGTAAGCGGCAGGGTCGGAACAGGAGAGCGCACGAGGGAGCTTCCAGGGGGAAACGCCT
GGTATCTTTATAGTCCTGTCGGGTTTCGCCACCTCTGACTTGAGCGTCGATTTTTGTGATGCTCGTCAGG
GGGGCGGAGCCTATGGAAAAACGCCAGCAACGCGGCCTTTTTACGGTTCCTGGCCTTTTGCTGGCCTTTT
GCTCACATGTT
