>Addgene plasmid #161462 | pDONR221-TMEM241_STOP | depositor partial sequence | sequence record 312859 | Codon-optimized ORF of TMEM241
ATGTGCGTGCGGAGAAGCCTGGTGGGCCTGACCTTCTGCACATGTTACCTGGCCTCCTATCTGACCAACA
AGTACGTGCTGTCTGTGCTGAAGTTCACCTATCCAACACTGTTTCAGGGCTGGCAGACACTGATCGGCGG
CCTGCTGCTGCACGTGTCCTGGAAGCTGGGCTGGGTGGAGATCAATAGCTCCTCTCGGAGCCACGTGCTG
GTGTGGCTGCCTGCATCCGTGCTGTTCGTGGGCATCATCTACGCAGGATCCAGGGCCCTGTCTAGGCTGG
CAATCCCAGTGTTCCTGACCCTGCACAACGTGGCCGAAGTGATCATCTGCGGCTATCAGAAGTGTTTTCA
GAAGGAGAAGACATCTCCCGCCAAGATCTGCAGCGCCCTGCTGCTGCTGGCAGCAGCAGGCTGTCTGCCC
TTCAACGACTCCCAGTTTAATCCTGATGGCTACTTCTGGGCCATCATCCACCTGCTGTGCGTGGGCGCCT
ATAAGATCCTGCAGAAGTCTCAGAAGCCTTCTGCCCTGAGCGACATCGATCAGCAGTACCTGAACTATAT
CTTCTCCGTGGTGCTGCTGGCCTTTGCCTCTCACCCAACCGGCGACCTGTTTAGCGTGCTGGATTTCCCC
TTTCTGTACTTCTATCGGTTTCACGGAAGCTGCTGTGCATCCGGCTTCCTGGGCTTCTTTCTGATGTTTA
GCACAGTGAAGCTGAAGAATCTGCTGGCACCAGGACAGTGCGCAGCATGGATCTTCTTTGCCAAGATCAT
CACCGCCGGCCTGTCTATCCTGCTGTTCGACGCCATCCTGACAAGCGCCACCACAGGATGTCTGCTGCTG
GGCGCCCTGGGAGAGGCCCTGCTGGTGTTTTCCGAGAGGAAGAGCTCCTGA
